>Addgene plasmid #219766 | pNK7181 | addgene full sequence | sequence record 438221 | Addgene NGS Result
ACCTAAACGCTTAATGCCTCAGACGTTTTAATGCCTCTCAACACCTCCAAGGTTGCTTTCTTGAGCATGC
CTACTAGGAACTTTAACGAACTGTGGGGTTGCAGACAGTTTCAGGCGTGTCCCGACCAATATGGCCTACT
AGACTCTCTGAAAAATCACAGTTTTCCAGTAGTTCCGATCAAATTACCATCGAAATGGTCCCATAAACGG
ACATTTGACATCCGTTCCTGAATTATAGTCTTCCACCGTGGATCATGGTGTTCCTTTTTTTCCCAAAGAA
TATCAGCATCCCTTAACTACGTTAGGTCAGTGATGACAATGGACCAAATTGTTGCAAGGTTTTTCTTTTT
CTTTCATCGGCACATTTCAGCCTCACATGCGACTATTATCGATCAATGAAATCCATCAAGATTGAAATCT
TAAAATTGCCCCTTTCACTTGACAGGATCCTTTTTTGTAGAAATGTCTTGGTGTCCTCGTCCAATCAGGT
AGCCATCTCTGAAATATCTGGCTCCGTTGCAACTCCGAACGACCTGCTGGCAACGTAAAATTCTCCGGGG
TAAAACTTAAATGTGGAGTAATGGAACCAGAAACGTCTCTTCCCTTCTCTCTCCTTCCACCGCCCGTTAC
CGTCCCTAGGAAATTTTACTCTGCTGGAGAGCTTCTTCTACGGCCCCCTTGCAGCAATGCTCTTCCCAGC
ATTACGTTGCGGGTAAAACGGAGGTCGTGTACCCGACCTAGCAGCCCAGGGATGGAAAAGTCCCGGCCGT
CGCTGGCAATAATAGCGGGCGGACGCATGTCATGAGATTATTGGAAACCACCAGAATCGAATATAAAAGG
CGAACACCTTTCCCAATTTTGGTTTCTCCTGACCCAAAGACTTTAAATTTAATTTATTTGTCCCTATTTC
AATCAATTGAACAACTATCAATTCGAAACGATGGCTACCAAAAGTGTCGCCGTTGAAGAAATGTGCAAAG
CCCAAAAAGCCGGAGGCCCTGCAACAATCCTTGCAATTGGTACTGCTGTGCCCAGTAACTGCTACTATCA
GAGTGAATACCCTGATTTCTACTTCCGTGTCACGAAAAGTGATCACCTTACGGACCTGAAAAGTAAGTTT
AAACGTATGTGCGAACGTTCATCCATCAAAAAGCGTTATATGCACCTGACAGAGGAGATTCTTGAAGAAA
ATCCTAATATGTGCACGTTTGCAGCTCCATCTATCGATGGCCGTCAGGACATTGTAGTTAAGGAGATCCC
TAAGTTGGCTAAGGAGGCAGCAAGTAAAGCTATCAAGGAATGGGGCCAACCTAAGTCAAATATCACCCAT
CTTGTCTTTTGTACAACTTCAGGTGTGGACATGCCCGGTTGTGATTATCAATTGACGCGTCTTTTGGGAC
TTCGTCCATCTATTAAACGTCTTATGATGTATCAGCAGGGCTGCCATGCTGGTGGAACCGGCTTGCGTTT
GGCCAAAGACCTTGCCGAAAATAACAAGGGAGCTCGTGTATTGGTGGTTTGTTCTGAGATGACAGTGATT
AACTTTCGTGGCCCCAGTGAGGCCCACATGGATTCCCTTGTCGGACAATCTCTTTTCGGCGACGGCGCCT
CAGCCGTAATCGTAGGTTCAGATCCCGATCTGTCAACAGAGCATCCACTTTACCAGATTATGTCCGCCTC
CCAAATCATTGTAGCCGACTCCGAAGGCGCTATTGATGGTCACTTGCGTCAAGAGGGTCTTACCTTTCAT
CTGCGTAAGGATGTTCCTTCTCTTGTCTCCGATAACATCGAGAATACTCTGGTGGAAGCATTTACTCCCA
TCCTGATGGACAGTATCGACTCAATCATTGATTGGAACTCTATCTTTTGGATTGCTCACCCAGGTGGTCC
TGCCATCCTGAATCAGGTTCAAGCAAAAGTAGGACTGAAGGAGGAAAAACTGCGTGTGAGTCGTCACATT
TTGTCAGAATATGGCAATATGTCATCCGCATGCGTCTTTTTTATCATGGATGAGATGCGTAAACGTTCCA
TGGAAGAGGGAAAAGGAACTACCGGCGAGGGCCTTGAGTGGGGAGTGCTTTTTGGCTTCGGTCCTGGTTT
TACGGTCGAAACCATTGTGTTGCACAGTGTGCCCATTCATCACCACCACCATCACTAAACTAGTTCGGTA
CCTCGAGCCGCGGCGGCCGCCAGCTTTCTAGAACAAAAACTCATCTCAGAAGAGGATCTGAATAGCGCCG
TCGACCATCATCATCATCATCATTGAGTTTGTAGCCTTAGACATGACTGTTCCTCAGTTCAAGTTGGGCA
CTTACGAGAAGACCGGTCTTGCTAGATTCTAATCAAGAGGATGTCAGAATGCCATTTGCCTGAGAGATGC
AGGCTTCATTTTTGATACTTTTTTATTTGTAACCTATATAGTATAGGATTTTTTTTGTCATTTTGTTTCT
TCTCGTACGAGCTTGCTCCTGATCAGCCTATCTCGCAGCTGATGAATATCTTGTGGTAGGGGTTTGGGAA
AATCATTCGAGTTTGATGTTTTTCTTGGTATTTCCCACTCCTCTTCAGAGTACAGAAGATTAAGTGAGAC
CTTCGTTTGTGCGGATCCCCCACACACCATAGCTTCAAAATGTTTCTACTCCTTTTTTACTCTTCCAGAT
TTTCTCGGACTCCGCGCATCGCCGTACCACTTCAAAACACCCAAGCACAGCATACTAAATTTCCCCTCTT
TCTTCCTCTAGGGTGTCGTTAATTACCCGTACTAAAGGTTTGGAAAAGAAAAAAGAGACCGCCTCGTTTC
TTTTTCTTCGTCGAAAAAGGCAATAAAAATTTTTATCACGTTTCTTTTTCTTGAAAATTTTTTTTTTTGA
TTTTTTTCTCTTTCGATGACCTCCCATTGATATTTAAGTTAATAAACGGTCTTCAATTTCTCAAGTTTCA
GTTTCATTTTTCTTGTTCTATTACAACTTTTTTTACTTCTTGCTCATTAGAAAGAAAGCATAGCAATCTA
ATCTAAGGGCGGTGTTGACAATTAATCATCGGCATAGTATATCGGCATAGTATAATACGACAAGGTGAGG
AACTAAACCATGGCCAAGTTGACCAGTGCCGTTCCGGTGCTCACCGCGCGCGACGTCGCCGGAGCGGTCG
AGTTCTGGACCGACCGGCTCGGGTTCTCCCGGGACTTCGTGGAGGACGACTTCGCCGGTGTGGTCCGGGA
CGACGTGACCCTGTTCATCAGCGCGGTCCAGGACCAGGTGGTGCCGGACAACACCCTGGCCTGGGTGTGG
GTGCGCGGCCTGGACGAGCTGTACGCCGAGTGGTCGGAGGTCGTGTCCACGAACTTCCGGGACGCCTCCG
GGCCGGCCATGACCGAGATCGGCGAGCAGCCGTGGGGGCGGGAGTTCGCCCTGCGCGACCCGGCCGGCAA
CTGCGTGCACTTCGTGGCCGAGGAGCAGGACTGACACGTCCGACGCGGCCCGACGGGTCCGAGGCCTCGG
AGATCCGTCCCCCTTTTCCTTTGTCGATATCATGTAATTAGTTATGTCACGCTTACATTCACGCCCTCCC
CCCACATCCGCTCTAACCGAAAAGGAAGGAGTTAGACAACCTGAAGTCTAGGTCCCTATTTATTTTTTTA
TAGTTATGTTAGTATTAAGAACGTTATTTATATTTCAAATTTTTCTTTTTTTTCTGTACAGACGCGTGTA
CGCATGTAACATTATACTGAAAACCTTGCTTGAGAAGGTTTTGGGACGCTCGAAGGCTTTAATTTGCAAG
CTGGAGACCAACATGTGAGCAAAAGGCCAGCAAAAGGCCAGGAACCGTAAAAAGGCCGCGTTGCTGGCGT
TTTTCCATAGGCTCCGCCCCCCTGACGAGCATCACAAAAATCGACGCTCAAGTCAGAGGTGGCGAAACCC
GACAGGACTATAAAGATACCAGGCGTTTCCCCCTGGAAGCTCCCTCGTGCGCTCTCCTGTTCCGACCCTG
CCGCTTACCGGATACCTGTCCGCCTTTCTCCCTTCGGGAAGCGTGGCGCTTTCTCATAGCTCACGCTGTA
GGTATCTCAGTTCGGTGTAGGTCGTTCGCTCCAAGCTGGGCTGTGTGCACGAACCCCCCGTTCAGCCCGA
CCGCTGCGCCTTATCCGGTAACTATCGTCTTGAGTCCAACCCGGTAAGACACGACTTATCGCCACTGGCA
GCAGCCACTGGTAACAGGATTAGCAGAGCGAGGTATGTAGGCGGTGCTACAGAGTTCTTGAAGTGGTGGC
CTAACTACGGCTACACTAGAAGAACAGTATTTGGTATCTGCGCTCTGCTGAAGCCAGTTACCTTCGGAAA
AAGAGTTGGTAGCTCTTGATCCGGCAAACAAACCACCGCTGGTAGCGGTGGTTTTTTTGTTTGCAAGCAG
CAGATTACGCGCAGAAAAAAAGGATCTCAAGAAGATCCTTTGATCTTTTCTACGGGGTCTGACGCTCAGT
GGAACGAAAACTCACGTTAAGGGATTTTGGTCATGAGATCAGATCTCTGCTACTCTGGTCCCAAGTGAAC
CACCTTTTGGACCCTATTGACCGGACCTTAACTTGCCAA
Features (pLannotate 1.2.2; 10 found; start..end, strand, type, name):
    452..928     +  promoter       GAP promoter: promoter for Pichia pastoris glyceraldehyde-3-phosphate dehydrogenase
    941..2137    +  CDS            CHS1: CHS1_ORYSI - Also known as CHS. Experimental evidence at protein level: Swiss-Prot protein existence level 1. The primary product of this enzyme is 4,2',4',6'- tetrahydroxychalcone (also termed naringenin-chalcone or chalcone) which can under specific conditions spontaneously isomerize into naringenin. From Oryza sativa subsp. indica (Rice).
   2246..2263    +  CDS            capTEV™ (fragment): composite tag for in vivo biotinylation, TEV protease cleavage, and 6xHis tagging
   2274..2339    +  CDS            AOX1 (fragment): ALOX1_KOMPC - Experimental evidence at protein level: Swiss-Prot protein existence level 1. Major isoform of alcohol oxidase, which catalyzes the oxidation of methanol to formaldehyde and hydrogen peroxide, the first step in the methanol utilization pathway of methylotrophic yeasts. From Komagataella phaffii (strain ATCC 76273 / CBS 7435 / CECT 11047 / NRRL Y-11430 / Wegner 21-1) (Yeast) (Pichia pastoris).
   2343..2589    +  terminator     AOX1 terminator: Pichia pastoris AOX1; transcription terminator for AOX1
   2610..3017    +  promoter       TEF1 promoter: S. cerevisiae TEF1; promoter for EF-1α
   3024..3071    +  promoter       EM7 promoter: synthetic bacterial promoter&nbsp
   3090..3464    +  CDS            BleoR: antibiotic-binding protein; Sh ble from Streptoalloteichus hindustanus; confers resistance to bleomycin, phleomycin, and Zeocin™
   3530..3777    +  terminator     CYC1 terminator: S. cerevisiae CYC1; transcription terminator for CYC1
   3852..4440    -  rep_origin     ori: high-copy-number ColE1/pMB1/pBR322/pUC origin of replication
