[The description below was written by a language model from this plasmid's Addgene catalogue record and pLannotate feature annotations shown in this document.]
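Description:
pNK7181 is a yeast expression plasmid built on a MoClo-adapted pGAPZ backbone for producing HmS, a gene from Hydrangea macrophylla, in Pichia pastoris. The full sequenced record is about 4.6 kb, consistent with the stated 3.4 kb backbone plus a 1.2 kb insert. The HmS coding sequence sits directly downstream of the P. pastoris GAP (glyceraldehyde-3-phosphate dehydrogenase) promoter, which drives strong constitutive expression without methanol induction, and transcription is ended by the AOX1 terminator. The automated annotation labels the open reading frame as a rice chalcone synthase (CHS1). This is a homology-based match rather than the true identity, and it indicates that HmS resembles the chalcone synthase-like type III polyketide synthase family. A short fragment annotated as part of a composite His/TEV tag lies well downstream of the coding region, in the backbone-derived sequence. The record does not indicate whether it is fused to HmS, so the protein should not be assumed to be tagged.

Selection relies on a single Sh ble (BleoR) gene serving both hosts. The S. cerevisiae TEF1 promoter drives it in yeast and the synthetic EM7 promoter drives it in E. coli, with a CYC1 terminator following, so Zeocin can be used in either organism. A high-copy ColE1/pUC-type origin supports propagation in E. coli. No yeast replication origin is annotated, consistent with pGAPZ-type vectors, which are normally maintained by integration into the Pichia genome. The associated publication concerns a hybrid pathway for self-sustained luminescence, so the plasmid was presumably used to test HmS as a pathway enzyme in yeast, although the record does not describe its specific catalytic role.
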