Addgene plasmid #219766: pNK7181
Purpose: Vector for expression HmS in yeast (P.pastoris)
Depositing lab: Karen Sarkisyan. Depositing organization: Light Bio. Publication: A hybrid pathway for self-sustained luminescence. Palkina KA, Karataeva TA, Perfilov MM, Fakhranurova LI, Markina NM, Somermeyer LG, Garcia-Perez E, Vazquez-Vilar M, Rodriguez-Rodriguez M, Vazquez-Vilriales V, Shakhova ES, Mitiouchkina T, Belozerova OA, Kovalchuk SI, Alekberova A, Malyshevskaia AK, Bugaeva EN, Guglya EB, Balakireva A, Sytov N, Bezlikhotnova A, Boldyreva DI, Babenko VV, Kondrashov FA, Choob VV, Orzaez D, Yampolsky IV, Mishin AS, Sarkisyan KS. Sci Adv. 2024 Mar 8;10(10):eadk1992. doi: 10.1126/sciadv.adk1992. Epub 2024 Mar 8. PubMed 38457503.
Backbone
  Vector backbone: MoClo adapted pGAPZ-vector
  Backbone size w/o insert (bp): 3382
  Vector type: Yeast Expression
Growth in bacteria
  Bacterial resistance: Bleocin (Zeocin), 50 μg/mL
  Growth temperature: 37°C
  Growth strain: DH5alpha
  Copy number: High Copy
Gene/Insert
  Gene/Insert name: HmS
  Species: Hydrangea macrophylla
  Insert size (bp): 1206
  Promoter: pGAP
  Cloning method: Restriction Enzyme; 5′ cloning site unknown (unknown if destroyed)
Terms and licenses: Academic/Nonprofit Terms; Industry Terms: Not Available to Industry
How to cite: pNK7181 was a gift from Karen Sarkisyan (Addgene plasmid # 219766 ; http://n2t.net/addgene:219766 ; RRID:Addgene_219766)
